>Addgene plasmid #12025 | pAG82 LRRK1 3'UTR | depositor full sequence | sequence record 7183 | Author sequence
CTAGAGCGGCCGCTTCGAGCAGACATGATAAGATACATTGATGAGTTTGGACAAACCACAACTAGAATGC
AGTGAAAAAAATGCTTTATTTGTGAAATTTGTGATGCTATTGCTTTATTTGTAACCATTATAAGCTGCAA
TAAACAAGTTAACAACAACAATTGCATTCATTTTATGTTTCAGGTTCAGGGGGAGGTGTGGGAGGTTTTT
TAAAGCAAGTAAAACCTCTACAAATGTGGTAAAATCGATAAGGATCCAGGTGGCACTTTTCGGGGAAATG
TGCGCGGAACCCCTATTTGTTTATTTTTCTAAATACATTCAAATATGTATCCGCTCATGAGACAATAACC
CTGATAAATGCTTCAATAATATTGAAAAAGGAAGAGTATGAGTATTCAACATTTCCGTGTCGCCCTTATT
CCCTTTTTTGCGGCATTTTGCCTTCCTGTTTTTGCTCACCCAGAAACGCTGGTGAAAGTAAAAGATGCTG
AAGATCAGTTGGGTGCACGAGTGGGTTACATCGAACTGGATCTCAACAGCGGTAAGATCCTTGAGAGTTT
TCGCCCCGAAGAACGTTTTCCAATGATGAGCACTTTTAAAGTTCTGCTATGTGGCGCGGTATTATCCCGT
ATTGACGCCGGGCAAGAGCAACTCGGTCGCCGCATACACTATTCTCAGAATGACTTGGTTGAGTACTCAC
CAGTCACAGAAAAGCATCTTACGGATGGCATGACAGTAAGAGAATTATGCAGTGCTGCCATAACCATGAG
TGATAACACTGCGGCCAACTTACTTCTGACAACGATCGGAGGACCGAAGGAGCTAACCGCTTTTTTGCAC
AACATGGGGGATCATGTAACTCGCCTTGATCGTTGGGAACCGGAGCTGAATGAAGCCATACCAAACGACG
AGCGTGACACCACGATGCCTGTAGCAATGGCAACAACGTTGCGCAAACTATTAACTGGCGAACTACTTAC
TCTAGCTTCCCGGCAACAATTAATAGACTGGATGGAGGCGGATAAAGTTGCAGGACCACTTCTGCGCTCG
GCCCTTCCGGCTGGCTGGTTTATTGCTGATAAATCTGGAGCCGGTGAGCGTGGGTCTCGCGGTATCATTG
CAGCACTGGGGCCAGATGGTAAGCCCTCCCGTATCGTAGTTATCTACACGACGGGGAGTCAGGCAACTAT
GGATGAACGAAATAGACAGATCGCTGAGATAGGTGCCTCACTGATTAAGCATTGGTAACTGTCAGACCAA
GTTTACTCATATATACTTTAGATTGATTTAAAACTTCATTTTTAATTTAAAAGGATCTAGGTGAAGATCC
TTTTTGATAATCTCATGACCAAAATCCCTTAACGTGAGTTTTCGTTCCACTGAGCGTCAGACCCCGTAGA
AAAGATCAAAGGATCTTCTTGAGATCCTTTTTTTCTGCGCGTAATCTGCTGCTTGCAAACAAAAAAACCA
CCGCTACCAGCGGTGGTTTGTTTGCCGGATCAAGAGCTACCAACTCTTTTTCCGAAGGTAACTGGCTTCA
GCAGAGCGCAGATACCAAATACTGTTCTTCTAGTGTAGCCGTAGTTAGGCCACCACTTCAAGAACTCTGT
AGCACCGCCTACATACCTCGCTCTGCTAATCCTGTTACCAGTGGCTGCTGCCAGTGGCGATAAGTCGTGT
CTTACCGGGTTGGACTCAAGACGATAGTTACCGGATAAGGCGCAGCGGTCGGGCTGAACGGGGGGTTCGT
GCACACAGCCCAGCTTGGAGCGAACGACCTACACCGAACTGAGATACCTACAGCGTGAGCTATGAGAAAG
CGCCACGCTTCCCGAAGGGAGAAAGGCGGACAGGTATCCGGTAAGCGGCAGGGTCGGAACAGGAGAGCGC
ACGAGGGAGCTTCCAGGGGGAAACGCCTGGTATCTTTATAGTCCTGTCGGGTTTCGCCACCTCTGACTTG
AGCGTCGATTTTTGTGATGCTCGTCAGGGGGGCGGAGCCTATGGAAAAACGCCAGCAACGCGGCCTTTTT
ACGGTTCCTGGCCTTTTGCTGGCCTTTTGCTCACATGGCTCGACAGATCTGCGCAGCACCATGGCCTGAA
ATAACCTCTGAAAGAGGAACTTGGTTAGGTACCTTCTGAGGCGGAAAGAACCAGCTGTGGAATGTGTGTC
AGTTAGGGTGTGGAAAGTCCCCAGGCTCCCCAGCAGGCAGAAGTATGCAAAGCATGCATCTCAATTAGTC
AGCAACCAGGTGTGGAAAGTCCCCAGGCTCCCCAGCAGGCAGAAGTATGCAAAGCATGCATCTCAATTAG
TCAGCAACCATAGTCCCGCCCCTAACTCCGCCCATCCCGCCCCTAACTCCGCCCAGTTCCGCCCATTCTC
CGCCCCATGGCTGACTAATTTTTTTTATTTATGCAGAGGCCGAGGCCGCCTCGGCCTCTGAGCTATTCCA
GAAGTAGTGAGGAGGCTTTTTTGGAGGCCTAGGCTTTTGCAAAAAGCTTGATTCTTCTGACACAACAGTC
TCGAACTTAAGCTGCAGAAGTTGGTCGTGAGGCACTGGGCAGGTAAGTATCAAGGTTACAAGACAGGTTT
AAGGAGACCAATAGAAACTGGGCTTGTCGAGACAGAGAAGACTCTTGCGTTTCTGATAGGCACCTATTGG
TCTTACTGACATCCACTTTGCCTTTCTCTCCACAGGTGTCCACTCCCAGTTCAATTACAGCTCTTAAGGC
TAGAGTACTTAATACGACTCACTATAGGCTAGCCACCATGACTTCGAAAGTTTATGATCCAGAACAAAGG
AAACGGATGATAACTGGTCCGCAGTGGTGGGCCAGATGTAAACAAATGAATGTTCTTGATTCATTTATTA
ATTATTATGATTCAGAAAAACATGCAGAAAATGCTGTTATTTTTTTACATGGTAACGCGGCCTCTTCTTA
TTTATGGCGACATGTTGTGCCACATATTGAGCCAGTAGCGCGGTGTATTATACCAGACCTTATTGGTATG
GGCAAATCAGGCAAATCTGGTAATGGTTCTTATAGGTTACTTGATCATTACAAATATCTTACTGCATGGT
TTGAACTTCTTAATTTACCAAAGAAGATCATTTTTGTCGGCCATGATTGGGGTGCTTGTTTGGCATTTCA
TTATAGCTATGAGCATCAAGATAAGATCAAAGCAATAGTTCACGCTGAAAGTGTAGTAGATGTGATTGAA
TCATGGGATGAATGGCCTGATATTGAAGAAGATATTGCGTTGATCAAATCTGAAGAAGGAGAAAAAATGG
TTTTGGAGAATAACTTCTTCGTGGAAACCATGTTGCCATCAAAAATCATGAGAAAGTTAGAACCAGAAGA
ATTTGCAGCATATCTTGAACCATTCAAAGAGAAAGGTGAAGTTCGTCGTCCAACATTATCATGGCCTCGT
GAAATCCCGTTAGTAAAAGGTGGTAAACCTGACGTTGTACAAATTGTTAGGAATTATAATGCTTATCTAC
GTGCAAGTGATGATTTACCAAAAATGTTTATTGAATCGGACCCAGGATTCTTTTCCAATGCTATTGTTGA
AGGTGCCAAGAAGTTTCCTAATACTGAATTTGTCAAAGTAAAAGGTCTTCATTTTTCGCAAGAAGATGCA
CCTGATGAAATGGGAAAATATATCAAATCGTTCGTTGAGCGAGTTCTCAAAAATGAACAATAATTCTAGG
AGCTCCAGAGACCTCAGGCTCTCAGCACATTCCACAGGCTCCTGAGTCCCCGAGGCCTGGGCCAGCTTGG
GCAAGCCAAGATCAGATGTCTCTGTGTTCGGGAAGGTCTCCGTGTGGGAAAGCCCTTGGGGGATCCCGGG
TGAGGAGTGTTGCCCCATCCAGAGAATGAATGAGTTCCTTTAAGTGCCACCGCCAGCAAGCCCAGAGGCA
CACAGTCCGAGTGCACCCGCTTAGCCTTTACATTCCTCTCCACT
Features (pLannotate 1.2.2; 9 found; start..end, strand, type, name):
     29..150     -  polyA_signal   SV40 poly(A) signal: SV40 polyadenylation signal
    173..241     -  CDS            large T antigen (fragment): large T antigen from SV40 (simian virus 40)
    283..387     +  promoter       AmpR promoter: bla
    388..1248    +  CDS            AmpR: β-lactamase; bla; confers resistance to ampicillin, carbenicillin, and related antibiotics
   1419..2007    +  rep_origin     ori: high-copy-number ColE1/pMB1/pBR322/pUC origin of replication
   2136..2493    +  promoter       SV40 promoter: SV40 enhancer and early promoter
   2563..2695    +  intron         chimeric intron: chimera between introns from human β-globin and immunoglobulin heavy chain genes
   2740..2758    +  promoter       T7 promoter: promoter for bacteriophage T7 RNA polymerase
   2768..3703    +  CDS            Rluc: luciferase from the anthozoan coelenterate Renilla reniformis (sea pansy)
