[The description below was written by a language model from this plasmid's Addgene catalogue record and pLannotate feature annotations shown in this document.]
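Description:
pAG82 LRRK1 3'UTR is a mammalian expression luciferase reporter built on pIS2, a derivative of the pRL-SV40 Renilla luciferase vector. It is maintained in E. coli as a high-copy plasmid through a ColE1/pUC-type origin and selected with ampicillin via the bla (β-lactamase) gene and its native promoter. The annotated full sequence is 3,964 nt, consistent with a backbone of about 3.7 kb carrying a roughly 240 bp insert.

The reporter unit is driven by the SV40 enhancer and early promoter, followed by a chimeric β-globin/immunoglobulin intron that promotes efficient processing of the transcript, a T7 promoter that would permit in vitro transcription, and the Renilla luciferase (Rluc) coding sequence. Immediately downstream of Rluc, a fragment of the human LRRK1 3'UTR (also recorded as "N4 3'UTR") was inserted between SacI and XbaI sites, both of which are retained. This segment is not itself annotated in the feature table, but it falls in the gap between the end of Rluc and the end of the circular sequence, ahead of the SV40 polyadenylation signal region. The poly(A) signal is annotated on the minus strand, together with a small fragment of SV40 large T antigen coding sequence.

According to the depositor, the UTR fragment carries two wild-type microRNA seed-match sites. Because the fragment lies in the 3'UTR of the luciferase mRNA, Renilla activity in transfected mammalian cells reports on microRNA-mediated repression acting through these sites. The associated study concerned the impact of mammalian microRNAs on mRNA repression. The record does not state which microRNA targets the sites.
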