Addgene plasmid #12025: pAG82 LRRK1 3'UTR
Depositing lab: David Bartel. Depositing organization: Whitehead Institute for Biomedical Research. Publication: The widespread impact of mammalian MicroRNAs on mRNA repression and evolution. Farh KK, Grimson A, Jan C, Lewis BP, Johnston WK, Lim LP, Burge CB, Bartel DP. Science. 2005 Dec 16. 310(5755):1817-21. 10.1126/science.1121158 PubMed 16308420.
Backbone
  Vector backbone: pIS2
  Backbone manufacturer: pIS2 derived from pRL-SV40 (Promega)
  Backbone size w/o insert (bp): 3700
  Vector type: Mammalian Expression, Luciferase
Growth in bacteria
  Bacterial resistance: Ampicillin, 100 μg/mL
  Growth temperature: 37°C
  Growth strain: DH5alpha
  Copy number: High Copy
Gene/Insert
  Gene/Insert name: N4 3'UTR (alt name: LRRK1)
  Species: H. sapiens (human)
  Insert size (bp): 240
  GenBank ID: BC020379
  Entrez Gene: LRRK1 (a.k.a. OSMD, RIPK6, Roco1)
  Cloning method: Restriction Enzyme; 5′ cloning site SacI (not destroyed); 3′ cloning site XbaI (not destroyed)
  Sequencing primers: 5′ EBV rev primer (GTGGTTTGTCCAAACTCATC)
Terms and licenses: Academic/Nonprofit Terms; Industry Terms: Not Available to Industry
Depositor comments: LRRK1 3'UTR in renilla luciferase reporter plasmid. Wild-type microRNA recognition sites (seed matches): 3738-3743 and 3951-3956.
How to cite: pAG82 LRRK1 3'UTR was a gift from David Bartel (Addgene plasmid # 12025)
