>Addgene plasmid #12025 | pAG82 LRRK1 3'UTR | addgene partial sequence | sequence record 18618 | 12025 with EBV-rev
CTGTCTGCTCGAGCGGCCGCTCTAGAACGCTAGAGTGGAGAGGAATGTAAAGGCTAAGTGGGTGCACTCG
GACTGTGTGCCTCTGGGCTTGCTGGCGGTGGCACTTAAAGGAACTCATTCATTCTCTGGATGGGGCAACA
CTCCTCACCCGGGATCCCCCAAGGGCTTTCCCACACGGAGACCTTCCCGAACACAGAGACATCTGATCTT
GGCTTGCCCAAGCTGGCCCAGGCCTCGGGGACTCAGGAGCCTGTGGAATGTGCTGAGAGCCTGAGGTCTC
TGGAGCTCCTAGAATTATTGTTCATTTTTGAGAACTCGCTCAACGAACGATTTGATATATTTTCCCATTT
CATCAGGTGCATCTTCTTGCGAAAAATGAAGACCTTTTACTTTGACAAATTCAGTATTAGGAAACTTCTT
GGCACCTTCAACAATAGCATTGGAAAAGAATCCTGGGTCCGATTCAATAAACATTTTTGGTAAATCATCA
CTTGCACGTAGATAAGCATTATAATTCCTAACAATTTGTACAACGTCAGGTTTACCACCTTTTACTAACG
GGATTTCACGAGGCCATGATAATGTTGGACGACGAACTTCACCTTTCTCTTTGAATGGTTCAAGATATGC
TGCAAATTCTTCTGGTTCTAACTTTCTCATGATTTTTGATGGCAACATGGTTTCCACGAAGAAGTTATTC
TCCAAAACCATTTTTT
